>Addgene plasmid #22902 | pRK5-HA-Ubiquitin-K27 | addgene full sequence | sequence record 181049 | Addgene NGS Result
TTCTTTCCTGCGTTATCCCCTGATTCTGTGGATAACCGTATTACCGCCTTTGAGTGAGCTGATACCGCTC
GCCGCAGCCGAACGACCGAGCGCAGCGAGTCAGTGAGCGAGGAAGCGGAAGAGCGCCCAATACGCAAACC
GCCTCTCCCCGCGCGTTGGCCGATTCATTAATGCAGCTGGCACGACAGGTTTCCCGACTGGAAAGCGGGC
AGTGAGCGCAACGCAATTAATGTGAGTTAGCTCACTCATTAGGCACCCCAGGCTTTACACTTTATGCTTC
CGGCTCGTATGTTGTGTGGAATTGTGAGCGGATAACAATTTCACACAGGAAACAGCTATGACATGATTAC
GAATTAATTCGAGCTCGCCCGACATTGATTATTGACTAGTTATTAATAGTAATCAATTACGGGGTCATTA
GTTCATAGCCCATATATGGAGTTCCGCGTTACATAACTTACGGTAAATGGCCCGCCTGGCTGACCGCCCA
ACGACCCCCGCCCATTGACGTCAATAATGACGTATGTTCCCATAGTAACGCCAATAGGGACTTTCCATTG
ACGTCAATGGGTGGAGTATTTACGGTAAACTGCCCACTTGGCAGTACATCAAGTGTATCATATGCCAAGT
ACGCCCCCTATTGACGTCAATGACGGTAAATGGCCCGCCTGGCATTATGCCCAGTACATGACCTTATGGG
ACTTTCCTACTTGGCAGTACATCTACGTATTAGTCATCGCTATTACCATGGTGATGCGGTTTTGGCAGTA
CATCAATGGGCGTGGATAGCGGTTTGACTCACGGGGATTTCCAAGTCTCCACCCCATTGACGTCAATGGG
AGTTTGTTTTGGCACCAAAATCAACGGGACTTTCCAAAATGTCGTAACAACTCCGCCCCATTGACGCAAA
TGGGCGGTAGGCGTGTACGGTGGGAGGTCTATATAAGCAGAGCTCGTTTAGTGAACCGTCAGATCGCCTG
GAGACGCCATCCACGCTGTTTTGACCTCCATAGAAGACACCGGGACCGATCCAGCCTCCGCGGCCGGGAA
CGGTGCATTGGAACGCGGATTCCCCGTGCCAAGAGTGACGTAAGTACCGCCTATAGAGTCTATAGGCCCA
CCCCCTTGGCTTCGTTAGAACGCGGCTACAATTAATACATAACCTTATGTATCATACACATACGATTTAG
GTGACACTATAGAATAACATCCACTTTGCCTTTCTCTCCACAGGTGTCCACTCCCAGGTCCAACTGCACC
TCGGTTCTATCGATTGAATTCCCGAACCGACAGTCGGTCTCTTCACCAAGGCCATTCGCGCCACCATGGG
CTACCCCTATGATGTGCCTGACTACGCAGATCTCAATGGTGGTGGTGGTGGGTCGACCATGCAGATCTTC
GTCAGAACGTTAACCGGTAGAACCATAACTCTAGAAGTTGAACCATCCGATACCATCGAAAACGTTAAAG
CTAGAATTCAAGACAGAGAAGGCATTCCACCTGATCAACAAAGATTGATCTTTGCCGGTAGACAGCTCGA
GGACGGTAGAACGCTGTCTGATTACAACATTCAGAGAGAGTCGACCTTACATCTTGTCTTAAGACTAAGA
GGTGGTTGAGCGGCCGCTAAGTAAGTAAGGATCCCCAGCTTGGCCGCCATGGCCCAACTTGTTTATTGCA
GCTTATAATGGTTACAAATAAAGCAATAGCATCACAAATTTCACAAATAAAGCATTTTTTTCACTGCATT
CTAGTTGTGGTTTGTCCAAACTCATCAATGTATCTTATCATGTCTGGATCGGGAATTAATTCGGCGCAGC
ACCATGGCCTGAAATAACCTCTGAAAGAGGAACTTGGTTAGGTACCTTCTGAGGCGGAAAGAACCAGCTG
TGGAATGTGTGTCAGTTAGGGTGTGGAAAGTCCCCAGGCTCCCCAGCAGGCAGAAGTATGCAAAGCATGC
ATCTCAATTAGTCAGCAACCAGGTGTGGAAAGTCCCCAGGCTCCCCAGCAGGCAGAAGTATGCAAAGCAT
GCATCTCAATTAGTCAGCAACCATAGTCCCGCCCCTAACTCCGCCCATCCCGCCCCTAACTCCGCCCAGT
TCCGCCCATTCTCCGCCCCATGGCTGACTAATTTTTTTTATTTATGCAGAGGCCGAGGCCGCCTCGGCCT
CTGAGCTATTCCAGAAGTAGTGAGGAGGCTTTTTTGGAGGCCTAGGCTTTTGCAAAAAGCTGTTAACAGC
TTGGCACTGGCCGTCGTTTTACAACGTCGTGACTGGGAAAACCCTGGCGTTACCCAACTTAATCGCCTTG
CAGCACATCCCCCTTTCGCCAGCTGGCGTAATAGCGAAGAGGCCCGCACCGATCGCCCTTCCCAACAGTT
GCGCAGCCTGAATGGCGAATGGCGCCTGATGCGGTATTTTCTCCTTACGCATCTGTGCGGTATTTCACAC
CGCATA
[142 nt withheld, positions 2457-2598]
C
[141 nt withheld, positions 2600-2740]
CCTTTGACGTTGGAGTCCACGTTCTTT
[37 nt withheld, positions 2768-2804]
ACCCTATCTCGGGCTATTCTTTTAATTTATAAGGGATTTTGCCGATTTCGGCCTATTGGTTAAAAAATGA
GCTGATTTAACAAAAATTTAACGCGAATTTTAACAAAATATTAACGTTTACAATTTTATGGTGCACTCTC
AGTACAATCTGCTCTGATGCCGCATAGTTAAGCCAGCCCCGACACCCGCCAACACCCGCTGACGCGCCCT
GACGGGCTTGTCTGCTCCCGGCATCCGCTTACAGACAAGCTGTGACCGTCTCCGGGAGCTGCATGTGTCA
GAGGTTTTCACCGTCATCACCGAAACGCGCGAGACGAAAGGGCCTCGTGATACGCCTATTTTTATAGGTT
AATGTCATGATAATAATGGTTTCTTAGACGTCAGGTGGCACTTTTCGGGGAAATGTGCGCGGAACCCCTA
TTTGTTTATTTTTCTAAATACATTCAAATATGTATCCGCTCATGAGACAATAACCCTGATAAATGCTTCA
ATAATATTGAAAAAGGAAGAGTATGAGTATTCAACATTTCCGTGTCGCCCTTATTCCCTTTTTTGCGGCA
TTTTGCCTTCCTGTTTTTGCTCACCCAGAAACGCTGGTGAAAGTAAAAGATGCTGAAGATCAGTTGGGTG
CACGAGTGGGTTACATCGAACTGGATCTCAACAGCGGTAAGATCCTTGAGAGTTTTCGCCCCGAAGAACG
TTTTCCAATGATGAGCACTTTTAAAGTTCTGCTATGTGGCGCGGTATTATCCCGTATTGACGCCGGGCAA
GAGCAACTCGGTCGCCGCATACACTATTCTCAGAATGACTTGGTTGAGTACTCACCAGTCACAGAAAAGC
ATCTTACGGATGGCATGACAGTAAGAGAATTATGCAGTGCTGCCATAACCATGAGTGATAACACTGCGGC
CAACTTACTTCTGACAACGATCGGAGGACCGAAGGAGCTAACCGCTTTTTTGCACAACATGGGGGATCAT
GTAACTCGCCTTGATCGTTGGGAACCGGAGCTGAATGAAGCCATACCAAACGACGAGCGTGACACCACGA
TGCCTGTAGCAATGGCAACAACGTTGCGCAAACTATTAACTGGCGAACTACTTACTCTAGCTTCCCGGCA
ACAATTAATAGACTGGATGGAGGCGGATAAAGTTGCAGGACCACTTCTGCGCTCGGCCCTTCCGGCTGGC
TGGTTTATTGCTGATAAATCTGGAGCCGGTGAGCGTGGGTCTCGCGGTATCATTGCAGCACTGGGGCCAG
ATGGTAAGCCCTCCCGTATCGTAGTTATCTACACGACGGGGAGTCAGGCAACTATGGATGAACGAAATAG
ACAGATCGCTGAGATAGGTGCCTCACTGATTAAGCATTGGTAACTGTCAGACCAAGTTTACTCATATATA
CTTTAGATTGATTTAAAACTTCATTTTTAATTTAAAAGGATCTAGGTGAAGATCCTTTTTGATAATCTCA
TGACCAAAATCCCTTAACGTGAGTTTTCGTTCCACTGAGCGTCAGACCCCGTAGAAAAGATCAAAGGATC
TTCTTGAGATCCTTTTTTTCTGCGCGTAATCTGCTGCTTGCAAACAAAAAAACCACCGCTACCAGCGGTG
GTTTGTTTGCCGGATCAAGAGCTACCAACTCTTTTTCCGAAGGTAACTGGCTTCAGCAGAGCGCAGATAC
CAAATACTGTTCTTCTAGTGTAGCCGTAGTTAGGCCACCACTTCAAGAACTCTGTAGCACCGCCTACATA
CCTCGCTCTGCTAATCCTGTTACCAGTGGCTGCTGCCAGTGGCGATAAGTCGTGTCTTACCGGGTTGGAC
TCAAGACGATAGTTACCGGATAAGGCGCAGCGGTCGGGCTGAACGGGGGGTTCGTGCACACAGCCCAGCT
TGGAGCGAACGACCTACACCGAACTGAGATACCTACAGCGTGAGCTATGAGAAAGCGCCACGCTTCCCGA
AGGGAGAAAGGCGGACAGGTATCCGGTAAGCGGCAGGGTCGGAACAGGAGAGCGCACGAGGGAGCTTCCA
GGGGGAAACGCCTGGTATCTTTATAGTCCTGTCGGGTTTCGCCACCTCTGACTTGAGCGTCGATTTTTGT
GATGCTCGTCAGGGGGGCGGAGCCTATGGAAAAACGCCAGCAACGCGGCCTTTTTACGGTTCCTGGCCTT
TTGCTGGCCTTTTGCTCACATG
Features (pLannotate 1.2.2; 21 found; start..end, strand, type, name):
      1..121     +  rep_origin     RSF ori (fragment): Plasmids containing the RSF 1030 origin of replication can be propagated in E. coli cells that contain additional plasmids with compatible origins.
    123..215     +  CDS            lacI (fragment): lac repressor; lacI; The lac repressor binds to the lac operator to inhibit transcription in E. coli. This inhibition can be relieved by adding lactose or isopropyl-β-D-thiogalactopyranoside (IPTG).
    228..249     +  protein_bind   CAP binding site: CAP binding activates transcription in the presence of cAMP. E. coli catabolite activator protein
    264..294     +  promoter       lac promoter: promoter for the E. coli lac operon
    302..318     +  protein_bind   lac operator: The lac repressor binds to the lac operator to inhibit transcription in E. coli. This inhibition can be relieved by adding lactose or isopropyl-β-D-thiogalactopyranoside (IPTG). lac repressor encoded by lacI
    371..750     +  enhancer       CMV enhancer: human cytomegalovirus immediate early enhancer
    751..954     +  promoter       CMV promoter: human cytomegalovirus (CMV) immediate early promoter
   1090..1133    +  intron         CMV intron (fragment): modified intron A from human cytomegalovirus
   1185..1203    +  promoter       SP6 promoter: promoter for bacteriophage SP6 RNA polymerase
   1207..1244    +  CDS            IgH signal sequence (fragment): signal sequence from the mouse immunoglobulin heavy chain variable region
   1389..1616    +  CDS            ubiquitin-K27: human ubiquitin variant containing Lys-27, with all other lysines mutated to arginine
   1666..1800    +  polyA_signal   SV40 poly(A) signal: SV40 polyadenylation signal
   1869..2226    +  promoter       SV40 promoter: SV40 enhancer and early promoter
   2245..2399    +  CDS            lacZα (fragment): LacZα fragment of β-galactosidase; lacZ fragment
   2405..2456    -  misc_feature   bom (fragment): basis of mobility region from pBR322
   2475..2930    +  rep_origin     f1 ori (sequence partly withheld): f1 bacteriophage origin of replication; arrow indicates direction of (+) strand synthesis
   2931..2980    -  misc_feature   bom (fragment): basis of mobility region from pBR322
   3082..3117    -  CDS            rop (fragment): Rop protein, which maintains plasmids at low copy number; rop
   3212..3316    +  promoter       AmpR promoter: bla
   3317..4177    +  CDS            AmpR: β-lactamase; bla; confers resistance to ampicillin, carbenicillin, and related antibiotics
   4348..4936    +  rep_origin     ori: high-copy-number ColE1/pMB1/pBR322/pUC origin of replication
