[The description below was written by a language model from this plasmid's Addgene catalogue record and pLannotate feature annotations shown in this document.]
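Description:
pRK5-HA-Ubiquitin-K27 is a mammalian expression plasmid built on the pRK5-HA backbone, about 5 kb in the full sequenced record. It is propagated in E. coli as a high-copy plasmid through a ColE1/pUC-type origin and selected with ampicillin via the β-lactamase gene and its own promoter. An f1 phage origin is also present. The annotation additionally picks up short fragments of lacI, lacZα, rop, bom, an RSF origin and an IgH signal sequence. These appear to be backbone remnants or partial matches rather than functional units.

The payload is a human ubiquitin coding sequence of roughly 220 bp, catalogued under UBC, in which lysine 27 is retained and every other lysine is changed to arginine. Expression is driven by the human CMV immediate-early enhancer and promoter, followed by a fragment of CMV intron A, and is terminated by an SV40 polyadenylation signal. An SP6 promoter lies just upstream of the insert and serves as a sequencing primer site. The catalogue lists an N-terminal HA epitope supplied by the backbone, although the feature table does not annotate it separately. An SV40 enhancer/early promoter region sits downstream of the cassette. The cloning sites are not recorded.

The plasmid was derived from a lysine-less (K0) HA-ubiquitin construct. Because only K27 is available for chain extension, the HA-tagged protein can form lysine-linked polyubiquitin chains only through K27. Single-lysine mutants like this are typically transfected into mammalian cells to test whether a substrate or structure carries a particular linkage type, with detection through the HA tag. The associated publication concerns nuclear protein quality control domains during HSV-1 infection.
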