Addgene plasmid #22902: pRK5-HA-Ubiquitin-K27
Depositing lab: Sandra Weller. Publication: Virus-Induced Chaperone-Enriched (VICE) domains function as nuclear protein quality control centers during HSV-1 infection. Livingston CM, Ifrim MF, Cowan AE, Weller SK. PLoS Pathog. 2009 Oct . 5(10):e1000619. 10.1371/journal.ppat.1000619 PubMed 19816571.
Backbone
  Vector backbone: pRK5-HA
  Backbone size w/o insert (bp): 4800
  Vector type: Mammalian Expression
Growth in bacteria
  Bacterial resistance: Ampicillin, 100 μg/mL
  Growth temperature: 37°C
  Growth strain: DH5alpha
  Copy number: High Copy
Gene/Insert
  Gene/Insert name: Ubiquitin C (alt name: Ub)
  Species: H. sapiens (human)
  Insert size (bp): 220
  Mutation: K27 only, all other lysines mutated to arginines
  Entrez Gene: UBC (a.k.a. HMG20)
  Tag / fusion protein: HA (N terminal on backbone)
  Cloning method: Restriction Enzyme; 5′ cloning site unknown (unknown if destroyed); 3′ cloning site unknown (unknown if destroyed)
  Sequencing primers: 5′ SP6
Resource information
  A portion of this plasmid was derived from a plasmid made by: pRK5-HA-Ubiquitin-K27 was derived from pRK5-HA-Ubiquitin-K0 originally generated by the Dr. Ted Dawson laboratory (Lim KL et al. J Neuroscience. 2005. Feb 23. 25(8): 2002-9).
Terms and licenses: Academic/Nonprofit Terms; Industry Terms: Not Available to Industry
How to cite: pRK5-HA-Ubiquitin-K27 was a gift from Sandra Weller (Addgene plasmid # 22902 ; http://n2t.net/addgene:22902 ; RRID:Addgene_22902)
