>Addgene plasmid #22902 | pRK5-HA-Ubiquitin-K27 | addgene partial sequence | sequence record 62450 | Sp6 5'-ATTTAGGTGACACTATAG-3'
TTCTCTCCACAGGTGTCCACTCCCAGGTCCAACTGCACCTCGGTTCTATCGATTGAATTCCCGAACCGAC
AGTCGGTCTCTTCACCAAGGCCATTCGCGCCACCATGGGCTACCCCTATGATGTGCCTGACTACGCAGAT
CTCAATGGTGGTGGTGGTGGGTCGACCATGCAGATCTTCGTCAGAACGTTAACCGGTAGAACCATAACTC
TAGAAGTTGAACCATCCGATACCATCGAAAACGTTAAAGCTAGAATTCAAGACAGAGAAGGCATTCCACC
TGATCAACAAAGATTGATCTTTGCCGGTAGACAGCTCGAGGACGGTAGAACGCTGTCTGATTACAACATT
CAGAGAGAGTCGACCTTACATCTTGTCTTAAGACTAAGAGGTGGTTGAGCGGCCGCTAAGTAAGTAAGGA
TCCCCAGCTTGGCCGCCATGGCCCAACTTGTTTATTGCAGCTTATAATGGTTACAAATAAAGCAATAGCA
TCACAAATTTCACAAATAAAGCATTTTTTTCACTGCATTCTAGTTGTGGTTTGTCCAAACTCATCAATGT
ATCTTATCATGTCTGGATCGGGAATTAATTCGGCGCAGCACCATGGCCTGAAATAACCTCTGAAAGAGGA
ACTTGGTTAGGTACCTTCTGAGGCGGAAAGAACCAGCTGTGGAATGTGTGTCAGTTAGGGTGTGGAAAGT
CCCCAGGCTCCCCAGCAGGCAGAAGTATGCAAAGCATGCATCTCAATTAGTCAGCAACCAGGTGTGGAAA
GTCCCCAGGCTCCCCAGCAGGCAGAAGTATGCAAAGCATGCATCTCAATTAGTCAGCAACCATAGTCCCG
CCCCTAACTCCGCCCATCCCGCCCCTAACTCCGCCCAGTTCCGCCCATTCTCCGCCCCATGGCTGACTAA
TTTTTTTTATTTATGCAGAGGCCGAGGCCGCCTCGGCCTCTGAGCTATTCCAGAAGTAGTGAGGAGG
